>Addgene plasmid #123554 | pMK-accD 5'UTR | addgene full sequence | sequence record 247981 | Addgene NGS Result
CTAAATTGTAAGCGTTAATATTTTGTTAAAATTCGCGTTAAATTTTTGTTAAATCAGCTCATTTTTTAAC
CAATAGGCCGAAATCGGCAAAATCCCTTATAAATCAAAAGAATAGACCGAGATAGGGTTGAGTGGCCGCT
ACAGGGCGCTCCCATTCGCCATTCAGGCTGCGCAACTGTTGGGAAGGGCGTTTCGGTGCGGGCCTCTTCG
CTATTACGCCAGCTGGCGAAAGGGGGATGTGCTGCAAGGCGATTAAGTTGGGTAACGCCAGGGTTTTCCC
AGTCACGACGTTGTAAAACGACGGCCAGTGAGCGCGACGTAATACGACTCACTATAGGGCGAATTGAAGG
AAGGCCGTCAAGGCCTAGGCGCGCCATGAGCTCGGTCTCATACTAAGTGTTCCCCCAGATTCAGAACTTT
TTTTCAATACTCACAATCCTTATTAGTTAATAATCCTAGTGATTGGATTTCTATGCTTAGTCTGATAGGA
AATAAGATATTCAAATAAATAATTTTATAGCGAATGACTATTCATCTATTGTATTTTCATGCAAATAGGG
GGCAAGAAAACTCTAATGTGAGACCGGTACCTCTTAATTAACTGGCCTCATGGGCCTTCCTTTCACTGCC
CGCTTTCCAGTCGGGAAACCTGTCGTGCCAGCTGCATTAACATGGTCATAGCTGTTTCCTTGCGTATTGG
GCGCTCTCCGCTTCCTCGCTCACTGACTCGCTGCGCTCGGTCGTTCGGGTAAAGCCTGGGGTGCCTAATG
AGCAAAAGGCCAGCAAAAGGCCAGGAACCGTAAAAAGGCCGCGTTGCTGGCGTTTTTCCATAGGCTCCGC
CCCCCTGACGAGCATCACAAAAATCGACGCTCAAGTCAGAGGTGGCGAAACCCGACAGGACTATAAAGAT
ACCAGGCGTTTCCCCCTGGAAGCTCCCTCGTGCGCTCTCCTGTTCCGACCCTGCCGCTTACCGGATACCT
GTCCGCCTTTCTCCCTTCGGGAAGCGTGGCGCTTTCTCATAGCTCACGCTGTAGGTATCTCAGTTCGGTG
TAGGTCGTTCGCTCCAAGCTGGGCTGTGTGCACGAACCCCCCGTTCAGCCCGACCGCTGCGCCTTATCCG
GTAACTATCGTCTTGAGTCCAACCCGGTAAGACACGACTTATCGCCACTGGCAGCAGCCACTGGTAACAG
GATTAGCAGAGCGAGGTATGTAGGCGGTGCTACAGAGTTCTTGAAGTGGTGGCCTAACTACGGCTACACT
AGAAGAACAGTATTTGGTATCTGCGCTCTGCTGAAGCCAGTTACCTTCGGAAAAAGAGTTGGTAGCTCTT
GATCCGGCAAACAAACCACCGCTGGTAGCGGTGGTTTTTTTGTTTGCAAGCAGCAGATTACGCGCAGAAA
AAAAGGATCTCAAGAAGATCCTTTGATCTTTTCTACGGGGTCTGACGCTCAGTGGAACGAAAACTCACGT
TAAGGGATTTTGGTCATGAGATTATCAAAAAGGATCTTCACCTAGATCCTTTTAAATTAAAAATGAAGTT
TTAAATCAATCTAAAGTATATATGAGTAAACTTGGTCTGACAGTTATTAGAAAAATTCATCCAGCAGACG
ATAAAACGCAATACGCTGGCTATCCGGTGCCGCAATGCCATACAGCACCAGAAAACGATCCGCCCATTCG
CCGCCCAGTTCTTCCGCAATATCACGGGTGGCCAGCGCAATATCCTGATAACGATCCGCCACGCCCAGAC
GGCCGCAATCAATAAAGCCGCTAAAACGGCCATTTTCCACCATAATGTTCGGCAGGCACGCATCACCATG
GGTCACCACCAGATCTTCGCCATCCGGCATGCTCGCTTTCAGACGCGCAAACAGCTCTGCCGGTGCCAGG
CCCTGATGTTCTTCATCCAGATCATCCTGATCCACCAGGCCCGCTTCCATACGGGTACGCGCACGTTCAA
TACGATGTTTCGCCTGATGATCAAACGGACAGGTCGCCGGGTCCAGGGTATGCAGACGACGCATGGCATC
CGCCATAATGCTCACTTTTTCTGCCGGCGCCAGATGGCTAGACAGCAGATCCTGACCCGGCACTTCGCCC
AGCAGCAGCCAATCACGGCCCGCTTCGGTCACCACATCCAGCACCGCCGCACACGGAACACCGGTGGTGG
CCAGCCAGCTCAGACGCGCCGCTTCATCCTGCAGCTCGTTCAGCGCACCGCTCAGATCGGTTTTCACAAA
CAGCACCGGACGACCCTGCGCGCTCAGACGAAACACCGCCGCATCAGAGCAGCCAATGGTCTGCTGCGCC
CAATCATAGCCAAACAGACGTTCCACCCACGCTGCCGGGCTACCCGCATGCAGGCCATCCTGTTCAATCA
TACTCTTCCTTTTTCAATATTATTGAAGCATTTATCAGGGTTATTGTCTCATGAGCGGATACATATTTGA
ATGTATTTAGAAAAATAAACAAATAGGGGTTCCGCGCACATTTCCCCGAAAAGTGCCAC
Features (pLannotate 1.2.2; 9 found; start..end, strand, type, name):
      3..134     -  rep_origin     M13 ori (fragment): M13 bacteriophage origin of replication; arrow indicates direction of (+) strand synthesis
    155..311     -  CDS            lacZα (fragment): LacZα fragment of β-galactosidase; lacZ fragment
    320..338     +  promoter       T7 promoter: promoter for bacteriophage T7 RNA polymerase
    500..515     -  polyA_signal   hsp70 poly(A) (fragment): polyadenlyation signal from the Drosophila melanogaster hsp70Ab gene
    623..670     -  CDS            lacI (fragment): lac repressor; lacI; The lac repressor binds to the lac operator to inhibit transcription in E. coli. This inhibition can be relieved by adding lactose or isopropyl-β-D-thiogalactopyranoside (IPTG).
    707..747     -  rep_origin     RSF ori (fragment): Plasmids containing the RSF 1030 origin of replication can be propagated in E. coli cells that contain additional plasmids with compatible origins.
    825..1413    -  rep_origin     ori: high-copy-number ColE1/pMB1/pBR322/pUC origin of replication
   1587..2381    -  CDS            NeoR/KanR: aminoglycoside phosphotransferase confers resistance to neomycin, kanamycin, and G418 (Geneticin®)
   2382..2486    -  promoter       AmpR promoter: bla
