[The description below was written by a language model from this plasmid's Addgene catalogue record and pLannotate feature annotations shown in this document.]
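Description:
pMK-accD 5'UTR is a small (about 2.5 kb) synthetic-biology part plasmid from the MoChlo kit, a modular cloning toolbox for chloroplast biotechnology. It is built on the pMK backbone, a cloning vector of the type used to deliver gene-synthesis products. It replicates in E. coli at high copy from a ColE1/pUC-type origin. Selection is with kanamycin, conferred by an aminoglycoside phosphotransferase (NeoR/KanR) gene that the annotation places directly downstream of an AmpR (bla) promoter.

The payload is a synthesised chloroplast 5' untranslated region from accD, the plastid gene encoding a subunit of acetyl-CoA carboxylase. The depositor describes it as a 5'UTR fusion designed for Golden Gate cloning. It is therefore intended as a basic regulatory part, to be released with a type IIS enzyme and combined with promoters, coding sequences and 3' elements from the kit to build chloroplast expression cassettes. The record does not state the source species, the exact composition of the fusion, the flanking restriction sites or the overhangs.

The automated feature table does not annotate the insert itself. It presumably lies in the unannotated stretch after the T7 promoter, between the backbone remnants. The other features detected are short fragments: M13 origin, lacZα, lacI, RSF origin and an hsp70 poly(A) hit of only a few bases. These are best read as vestigial backbone sequence or chance matches rather than functional elements, and none appears to contribute to the plasmid's role as a storage and donor vector for the 5'UTR module.
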