Addgene plasmid #123554: pMK-accD 5'UTR
Purpose: MoChlo kit
Depositing lab: Scott Lenaghan & C. Neal Stewart. Depositing organization: University of Tennessee Institute of Agriculture. Publication: MoChlo: A versatile modular cloning toolbox for chloroplast biotechnology. Occhialini A, Piatek A, Pfotenhauer AC, Frazier TP, Stewart CN, Lenaghan S. Plant Physiol. 2019 Jan 24. pii: pp.18.01220. doi: 10.1104/pp.18.01220. PubMed 30679266.
Backbone
  Vector backbone: pMK
  Vector type: Synthetic Biology
Growth in bacteria
  Bacterial resistance: Kanamycin, 50 μg/mL
  Growth temperature: 37°C
  Growth strain: Top10
  Copy number: High Copy
Gene/Insert
  Gene/Insert name: accD 5'UTR
  Cloning method: Restriction Enzyme; 5′ cloning site Unknown (unknown if destroyed)
Terms and licenses: Academic/Nonprofit Terms; Industry Terms: Not Available to Industry
Depositor comments: All inserts have been produced by gene synthesis and cloned in the indicated backbone vector. The insert is a chloroplast 5'UTR fusion designed for Golden-Gate cloning. The Original Material was developed in the performance of research that was funded by Grant Nos. ARPA-E: DE-AR000660 & DARPA: D17AC00016.
How to cite: pMK-accD 5'UTR was a gift from Scott Lenaghan & C. Neal Stewart (Addgene plasmid # 123554 ; http://n2t.net/addgene:123554 ; RRID:Addgene_123554)
