>Addgene plasmid #123554 | pMK-accD 5'UTR | depositor partial sequence | sequence record 235731 | accD 5'UTR
AAGTGTTCCCCCAGATTCAGAACTTTTTTTCAATACTCACAATCCTTATTAGTTAATAATCCTAGTGATT
GGATTTCTATGCTTAGTCTGATAGGAAATAAGATATTCAAATAAATAATTTTATAGCGAATGACTATTCA
TCTATTGTATTTTCATGCAAATAGGGGGCAAGAAAACTCT
